>Addgene plasmid #156443 | pKS031 - pCAGGS-3XFLAG-BORIS-eGFP-bpA | depositor full sequence | sequence record 301992 | pKS031 - pCAGGS-3XFLAG-BORIS-eGFP-bpA sequence 7195 bps
GTCGACATTGATTATTGACTAGTTATTAATAGTAATCAATTACGGGGTCATTAGTTCATAGCCCATATAT
GGAGTTCCGCGTTACATAACTTACGGTAAATGGCCCGCCTGGCTGACCGCCCAACGACCCCCGCCCATTG
ACGTCAATAATGACGTATGTTCCCATAGTAACGCCAATAGGGACTTTCCATTGACGTCAATGGGTGGACT
ATTTACGGTAAACTGCCCACTTGGCAGTACATCAAGTGTATCATATGCCAAGTACGCCCCCTATTGACGT
CAATGACGGTAAATGGCCCGCCTGGCATTATGCCCAGTACATGACCTTATGGGACTTTCCTACTTGGCAG
TACATCTACGTATTAGTCATCGCTATTACCATGGGTCGAGGTGAGCCCCACGTTCTGCTTCACTCTCCCC
ATCTCCCCCCCCTCCCCACCCCCAATTTTGTATTTATTTATTTTTTAATTATTTTGTGCAGCGATGGGGG
CGGGGGGGGGGGGGGCGCGCGCCAGGCGGGGCGGGGCGGGGCGAGGGGCGGGGCGGGGCGAGGCGGAGAG
GTGCGGCGGCAGCCAATCAGAGCGGCGCGCTCCGAAAGTTTCCTTTTATGGCGAGGCGGCGGCGGCGGCG
GCCCTATAAAAAGCGAAGCGCGCGGCGGGCGGGAGTCGCTGCGTTGCCTTCGCCCCGTGCCCCGCTCCGC
GCCGCCTCGCGCCGCCCGCCCCGGCTCTGACTGACCGCGTTACTCCCACAGGTGAGCGGGCGGGACGGCC
CTTCTCCTCCGGGCTGTAATTAGCGCTTGGTTTAATGACGGCTCGTTTCTTTTCTGTGGCTGCGTGAAAG
CCTTAAAGGGCTCCGGGAGGGCCCTTTGTGCGGGGGGGAGCGGCTCGGGGGGTGCGTGCGTGTGTGTGTG
CGTGGGGAGCGCCGCGTGCGGCCCGCGCTGCCCGGCGGCTGTGAGCGCTGCGGGCGCGGCGCGGGGCTTT
GTGCGCTCCGCGTGTGCGCGAGGGGAGCGCGGCCGGGGGCGGTGCCCCGCGGTGCGGGGGGGCTGCGAGG
GGAACAAAGGCTGCGTGCGGGGTGTGTGCGTGGGGGGGTGAGCAGGGGGTGTGGGCGCGGCGGTCGGGCT
GTAACCCCCCCCTGCACCCCCCTCCCCGAGTTGCTGAGCACGGCCCGGCTTCGGGTGCGGGGCTCCGTGC
GGGGCGTGGCGCGGGGCTCGCCGTGCCGGGCGGGGGGTGGCGGCAGGTGGGGGTGCCGGGCGGGGCGGGG
CCGCCTCGGGCCGGGGAGGGCTCGGGGGAGGGGCGCGGCGGCCCCGGAGCGCCGGCGGCTGTCGAGGCGC
GGCGAGCCGCAGCCATTGCCTTTTATGGTAATCGTGCGAGAGGGCGCAGGGACTTCCTTTGTCCCAAATC
TGGCGGAGCCGAAATCTGGGAGGCGCCGCCGCACCCCCTCTAGCGGGCGCGGGCGAAGCGGTGCGGCGCC
GGCAGGAAGGAAATGGGCGGGGAGGGCCTTCGTGCGTCGCCGCGCCGCCGTCCCCTTCTCCATCTCCAGC
CTCGGGGCTGCCGCAGGGGGACGGCTGCCTTCGGGGGGGACGGGGCAGGGCGGGGTTCGGCTTCTGGCGT
GTGACCGGCGGCTCTAGAGCCTCTGCTAACCATGTTCATGCCTTCTTCTTTTTCCTACAGCTCCTGGGCA
ACGTGCTGGTTATTGTGCTGTCTCATCATTTTGGCAAAGAATTCCTCGAGAATTCTCACGCGTGAATTCC
ACCATGGACTATAAGGACCACGACGGAGACTACAAGGATCATGATATTGATTACAAAGACGATGACGATA
AGACCGGTGCTGCCGCTGAGGTCCCTGTCCCTTCTGGGTACTTCACCCAGATCAAAGAGCAGAAGTTGAA
GCCTGGAGACCTAGAGGAGGAGAAAGAGGAGGACGGGGTACAAAGAGTGGAAGCCCAGGAGGGAGTTGTC
AAGGAGGTGGAGGCCGAGAACAGTTGCCTGCTTCTGGAGGCCAGGGCCCCGGTGGAGAGCGACAGGCGGA
TCCTGACCCTGCAAACGGTGCACCTGGAGTCCCAGGATGTGCACCTACAGGGGCTGGGATGGCTGAGCGT
GCCACACTCTGAGGAGCTTTCAGGGACGGTACCAGAGGCGGAAGGCATACTGCAGTTGCCATCCGTGCTG
TGGCTCGACCCAGAGCCCCAGCTCAGCCTTCAGCATTGCGTGACGGTCAGCATCCCGGAAGAGCTGTACC
CACCAGAGGAGCTGCAGCGGATACATTTTCACCTGCTGAGAGAGAATGTGCTAATGGCCGAGGAGAACCC
AGAGTTAACACCAGACTTGGACGAAAGCACAGCCCTGAAAAAGCCCGAAGAAGATGAAAAGGACCAGCTC
CCGCCCCAGGGAGAGACAGACAAGAGAGAAGAGAGGTTGCTCCTTCTGGAAATGAAACCAAAAGAGGGAA
AAGACGACGAAATTGTCCTGACCATTTCCCATCTAAGCCTCGAAGAACAGCAAGATCCACCAGCGGCCAA
TCAGACAAGTGTGCCGGGAGCCAAAGCCGCAAAACCAAAACGGCGGAGGCAGACCAAGGGAAAGCCTCAG
AGCTTTCAGTGTGACACCTGCCCGTTCACTTCCTCCAAGCTCTCAACTTTCAATCGTCACATCAAAATTC
ACAGCAATGAGAGGCCACACCTGTGTCACCTGTGCCTGAAGGCCTTCCGGACTGTCACTCTTCTTAGGAA
CCATGTGAACACCCACACAGGAACCAGGCCCCACAAGTGCAGGGACTGCGACATGGCGTTTGTCACCAGT
GGAGAACTCGTCCGGCACAGGCGTTACAAACACACTTATGAGAAGCCCTTCAAGTGCTCCCTGTGCAAGT
ACGCCAGCGTCGAGGCAAGCAAGATGAAGCGTCACATCCGCTCACACACGGGTGAGCGTCCCTTCCAGTG
TTGCCAGTGTGCTTACGCCAGCAGGGACTCCTACAAGCTGAAGCGCCACATGAGGACACACTCAGGTGAG
AAGCCGTATGAATGTCCCACCTGTCACGTCCGGTTCACCCAGAGCGGGACCATGAAAATCCATATAGCAC
AGAAGCACGGAGAGAATGTGCCCAAATACGAGTGTCCCCACTGTGCCACCATCATCGCGAGGAAGAGCGA
CCTGCGTGTCCATCTGCGTAACCTGCACAGCCAGAGCCCGGAGGAGATGAAGTGCCGATACTGTCCCGCT
GGCTTCCATGAGCGCTATGCCCTCATTCAGCACCAGAGGACCCACAAGAACGAGAAGAAGTTCAAGTGCA
AGCAGTGCGATTACGCGTGCAAGCAGGAGCGATGCTTGAAGGCGCACATGCGCATGCACACAGGAGAGAA
GCCCTTCTCCTGCCTGGCCTGCAACAAGCACTTCCGACAGAAGCAGCTACTGACCGTGCACCTGAGGAAG
TACCATGACCCGAACTTCGTCCCCAATCTGCACCTGTGCCTCAAGTGTGATAAACGTTTCTCCCGCTGGA
GTAACCTGCAGAGACACAGAAAGAAGTGTGACCCGGAGCATGAGACGTTAGCCCCCAACAAGGACAGGAG
ACCAGTGACAAGGACACAGGCCTCGGAGGGAGAAGCAGGACACAAGGAAGGGGAGCCTCAGTGCCCTGGG
GAGCAGGCTCTGGGCCACCAAGGAGAAGCAGCGGGGAGCCAGAGCCCAGACCACGGCCTTACCTGCGAGA
TAATCTTTAACATGATGGATAAGCTTAAGGGGGGAGCAGGAGGCGTGAGCAAGGGCGAGGAGCTGTTCAC
CGGGGTGGTGCCCATCCTGGTCGAGCTGGACGGCGACGTAAACGGCCACAAGTTCAGCGTGTCCGGCGAG
GGCGAGGGCGATGCCACCTACGGCAAGCTGACCCTGAAGTTCATCTGCACCACCGGCAAGCTGCCCGTGC
CCTGGCCCACCCTCGTGACCACCCTGACCTACGGCGTGCAGTGCTTCAGCCGCTACCCCGACCACATGAA
GCAGCACGACTTCTTCAAGTCCGCCATGCCCGAAGGCTACGTCCAGGAGCGCACCATCTTCTTCAAGGAC
GACGGCAACTACAAGACCCGCGCCGAGGTGAAGTTCGAGGGCGACACCCTGGTGAACCGCATCGAGCTGA
AGGGCATCGACTTCAAGGAGGACGGCAACATCCTGGGGCACAAGCTGGAGTACAACTACAACAGCCACAA
CGTCTATATCATGGCCGACAAGCAGAAGAACGGCATCAAGGTGAACTTCAAGATCCGCCACAACATCGAG
GACGGCAGCGTGCAGCTCGCCGACCACTACCAGCAGAACACCCCCATCGGCGACGGCCCCGTGCTGCTGC
CCGACAACCACTACCTGAGCACCCAGTCCGCCCTGAGCAAAGACCCCAACGAGAAGCGCGATCACATGGT
CCTGCTGGAGTTCGTGACCGCCGCCGGGATCACTCTCGGCATGGACGAGCTGTACAAGTCGCGATAAGCT
AGCTCAGGTGCAGGCTGCCTATCAGAAGGTGGTGGCTGGTGTGGCCAATGCCCTGGCTCACAAATACCAC
TGAGATCTTTTTCCCTCTGCCAAAAATTATGGGGACATCATGAAGCCCCTTGAGCATCTGACTTCTGGCT
AATAAAGGAAATTTATTTTCATTGCAATAGTGTGTTGGAATTTTTTGTGTCTCTCACTCGGAAGGACATA
TGGGAGGGCAAATCATTTAAAACATCAGAATGAGTATTTGGTTTAGAGTTTGGCAACATATGCCATATGC
TGGCTGCCATGAACAAAGGTGGCTATAAAGAGGTCATCAGTATATGAAACAGCCCCCTGCTGTCCATTCC
TTATTCCATAGAAAAGCCTTGACTTGAGGTTAGATTTTTTTTATATTTTGTTTTGTGTTATTTTTTTCTT
TAACATCCCTAAAATTTTCCTTACATGTTTTACTAGCCAGATTTTTCCTCCTCTCCTGACTACTCCCAGT
CATAGCTGTCCCTCTTCTCTTATGAAGATCCCTCGACCTGCAGCCCAAGCTTGGCGTAATCATGGTCATA
GCTGTTTCCTGTGTGAAATTGTTATCCGCTCACAATTCCACACAACATACGAGCCGGAAGCATAAAGTGT
AAAGCCTGGGGTGCCTAATGAGTGAGCTAACTCACATTAATTGCGTTGCGCTCACTGCCCGCTTTCCAGT
CGGGAAACCTGTCGTGCCAGCGGATCCGCTGCATTAATGAATCGGCCAACGCGCGGGGAGAGGCGGTTTG
CGTATTGGGCGCTCTTCCGCTTCCTCGCTCACTGACTCGCTGCGCTCGGTCGTTCGGCTGCGGCGAGCGG
TATCAGCTCACTCAAAGGCGGTAATACGGTTATCCACAGAATCAGGGGATAACGCAGGAAAGAACATGTG
AGCAAAAGGCCAGCAAAAGGCCAGGAACCGTAAAAAGGCCGCGTTGCTGGCGTTTTTCCATAGGCTCCGC
CCCCCTGACGAGCATCACAAAAATCGACGCTCAAGTCAGAGGTGGCGAAACCCGACAGGACTATAAAGAT
ACCAGGCGTTTCCCCCTGGAAGCTCCCTCGTGCGCTCTCCTGTTCCGACCCTGCCGCTTACCGGATACCT
GTCCGCCTTTCTCCCTTCGGGAAGCGTGGCGCTTTCTCAATGCTCACGCTGTAGGTATCTCAGTTCGGTG
TAGGTCGTTCGCTCCAAGCTGGGCTGTGTGCACGAACCCCCCGTTCAGCCCGACCGCTGCGCCTTATCCG
GTAACTATCGTCTTGAGTCCAACCCGGTAAGACACGACTTATCGCCACTGGCAGCAGCCACTGGTAACAG
GATTAGCAGAGCGAGGTATGTAGGCGGTGCTACAGAGTTCTTGAAGTGGTGGCCTAACTACGGCTACACT
AGAAGGACAGTATTTGGTATCTGCGCTCTGCTGAAGCCAGTTACCTTCGGAAAAAGAGTTGGTAGCTCTT
GATCCGGCAAACAAACCACCGCTGGTAGCGGTGGTTTTTTTGTTTGCAAGCAGCAGATTACGCGCAGAAA
AAAAGGATCTCAAGAAGATCCTTTGATCTTTTCTACGGGGTCTGACGCTCAGTGGAACGAAAACTCACGT
TAAGGGATTTTGGTCATGAGATTATCAAAAAGGATCTTCACCTAGATCCTTTTAAATTAAAAATGAAGTT
TTAAATCAATCTAAAGTATATATGAGTAAACTTGGTCTGACAGTTACCAATGCTTAATCAGTGAGGCACC
TATCTCAGCGATCTGTCTATTTCGTTCATCCATAGTTGCCTGACTCCCCGTCGTGTAGATAACTACGATA
CGGGAGGGCTTACCATCTGGCCCCAGTGCTGCAATGATACCGCGAGACCCACGCTCACCGGCTCCAGATT
TATCAGCAATAAACCAGCCAGCCGGAAGGGCCGAGCGCAGAAGTGGTCCTGCAACTTTATCCGCCTCCAT
CCAGTCTATTAATTGTTGCCGGGAAGCTAGAGTAAGTAGTTCGCCAGTTAATAGTTTGCGCAACGTTGTT
GCCATTGCTACAGGCATCGTGGTGTCACGCTCGTCGTTTGGTATGGCTTCATTCAGCTCCGGTTCCCAAC
GATCAAGGCGAGTTACATGATCCCCCATGTTGTGCAAAAAAGCGGTTAGCTCCTTCGGTCCTCCGATCGT
TGTCAGAAGTAAGTTGGCCGCAGTGTTATCACTCATGGTTATGGCAGCACTGCATAATTCTCTTACTGTC
ATGCCATCCGTAAGATGCTTTTCTGTGACTGGTGAGTACTCAACCAAGTCATTCTGAGAATAGTGTATGC
GGCGACCGAGTTGCTCTTGCCCGGCGTCAATACGGGATAATACCGCGCCACATAGCAGAACTTTAAAAGT
GCTCATCATTGGAAAACGTTCTTCGGGGCGAAAACTCTCAAGGATCTTACCGCTGTTGAGATCCAGTTCG
ATGTAACCCACTCGTGCACCCAACTGATCTTCAGCATCTTTTACTTTCACCAGCGTTTCTGGGTGAGCAA
AAACAGGAAGGCAAAATGCCGCAAAAAAGGGAATAAGGGCGACACGGAAATGTTGAATACTCATACTCTT
CCTTTTTCAATATTATTGAAGCATTTATCAGGGTTATTGTCTCATGAGCGGATACATATTTGAATGTATT
TAGAAAAATAAACAAATAGGGGTTCCGCGCACATTTCCCCGAAAAGTGCCACCTG
Features (pLannotate 1.2.2; 15 found; start..end, strand, type, name):
      4..383     +  enhancer       CMV enhancer: human cytomegalovirus immediate early enhancer
    386..661     +  promoter       chicken β-actin promoter: No description available
    662..1670    +  intron         chimeric intron: chimera between introns from chicken β-actin and rabbit β-globin
   1668..1724    +  CDS            HBB (fragment): HBB_LEPEU - Experimental evidence at protein level: Swiss-Prot protein existence level 1. Involved in oxygen transport from the lung to the various peripheral tissues. From Lepus europaeus (European hare).
   1829..3733    +  CDS            Ctcfl: CTCFL_MOUSE - Also known as Boris. Experimental evidence at protein level: Swiss-Prot protein existence level 1. Testis-specific DNA binding protein responsible for insulator function, nuclear architecture and transcriptional control, which probably acts by recruiting epigenetic chromatin modifiers. Plays a key role in gene imprinting in male germline, by participating in the establishment of differential methylation at the IGF2/H19 imprinted control region (ICR). Directly binds the unmethylated H19 ICR and recruits the PRMT7 methyltransferase, leading to methylate histone H4 'Arg-3' to form H
   3755..4468    +  CDS            EGFP: EGFP is a basic (constitutively fluorescent) green fluorescent protein published in 1996, derived from Aequorea victoria. It is reported to be a rapidly-maturing weak dimer with moderate acid sensitivity.
   4485..4550    +  CDS            HBB (fragment): HBB_PONPY - Experimental evidence at transcript level: Swiss-Prot protein existence level 2. Involved in oxygen transport from the lung to the various peripheral tissues. From Pongo pygmaeus (Bornean orangutan).
   4621..4676    +  polyA_signal   β-globin poly(A) signal: rabbit β-globin polyadenylation signal (Gil and Proudfoot, 1987)
   5059..5075    -  protein_bind   lac operator: The lac repressor binds to the lac operator to inhibit transcription in E. coli. This inhibition can be relieved by adding lactose or isopropyl-β-D-thiogalactopyranoside (IPTG). lac repressor encoded by lacI
   5083..5113    -  promoter       lac promoter: promoter for the E. coli lac operon
   5128..5149    -  protein_bind   CAP binding site: CAP binding activates transcription in the presence of cAMP. E. coli catabolite activator protein
   5200..5262    -  CDS            lacI (fragment): LACI_ECOLI - Experimental evidence at protein level: Swiss-Prot protein existence level 1. Repressor of the lactose operon. Binds allolactose as an inducer. From Escherichia coli (strain K12).
   5445..6033    -  rep_origin     ori: high-copy-number ColE1/pMB1/pBR322/pUC origin of replication
   6204..7064    -  CDS            AmpR: β-lactamase; bla; confers resistance to ampicillin, carbenicillin, and related antibiotics
   7065..7169    -  promoter       AmpR promoter: bla
