>Addgene plasmid #156443 | pKS031 - pCAGGS-3XFLAG-BORIS-eGFP-bpA | addgene full sequence | sequence record 310236 | Addgene NGS Result
GGTCGACATTGATTATTGACTAGTTATTAATAGTAATCAATTACGGGGTCATTAGTTCATAGCCCATATA
TGGAGTTCCGCGTTACATAACTTACGGTAAATGGCCCGCCTGGCTGACCGCCCAACGACCCCCGCCCATT
GACGTCAATAATGACGTATGTTCCCATAGTAACGCCAATAGGGACTTTCCATTGACGTCAATGGGTGGAG
TATTTACGGTAAACTGCCCACTTGGCAGTACATCAAGTGTATCATATGCCAAGTACGCCCCCTATTGACG
TCAATGACGGTAAATGGCCCGCCTGGCATTATGCCCAGTACATGACCTTATGGGACTTTCCTACTTGGCA
GTACATCTACGTATTAGTCATCGCTATTACCATGGTCGAGGTGAGCCCCACGTTCTGCTTCACTCTCCCC
ATCTCCCCCCCCTCCCCACCCCCAATTTTGTATTTATTTATTTTTTAATTATTTTGTGCAGCGATGGGGG
CGGGGGGGGGGGGGGSGCGCGCCRGGSGGGGGGGGGGGGGGSGRGGGGSGGGGSGGGGSGAGGCGGAGAG
GTGCGGCGGCAGCCAATCAGAGCGGCGCGCTCCGAAAGTTTCCTTTTATGGCGAGGCGGCGGCGGCGGCG
GCCCTATAAAAAGCGAAGCGCGCGGCGGGCGGGAGTCGCTGCGCGCTGCCTTCGCCCCGTGCCCCGCTCC
GCCGCCGCCTCGCGCCGCCCGCCCCGGCTCTGACTGACCGCGTTACTCCCACAGGTGAGCGGGCGGGACG
GCCCTTCTCCTCCGGGCTGTAATTAGCGCTTGGTTTAATGACGGCTTGTTTCTTTTCTGTGGCTGCGTGA
AAGCCTTGAGGGGCTCCGGGAGGGCCCTTTGTGCGGGGGGAGCGGCTCGGGGGGTGCGTGCGTGTGTGTG
TGCGTGGGGAGCGCCGCGTGCGGCTCCGCGCTGCCCGGCGGCTGTGAGCGCTGCGGGCGCGGCGCGGGGC
TTTGTGCGCTCCGCAGTGTGCGCGAGGGGAGCGCGGCCGGGGGCGGTGCCCCGCGGTGCGGGGGGGGCTG
CGAGGGGAACAAAGGCTGCGTGCGGGGTGTGTGCGTGGGGGGGTGAGCAGGGGGTGTGGGCGCGTCGGTC
GGGCTGCAACCCCCCCTGCACCCCCCTCCCCGAGTTGCTGAGCACGGCCCGGCTTCGGGTGCGGGGCTCC
GTACGGGGCGTGGCGCGGGGCTCGCCGTGCCGGGCGGGGGGTGGCGGCAGGTGGGGGTGCCGGGCGGGGC
GGGGCCGCCTCGGGCCGGGGAGGGCTCGGGGGAGGGGCGCGGCGGCCCCCGGAGCGCCGGCGGCTGTCGA
GGCGCGGCGAGCCGCAGCCATTGCCTTTTATGGTAATCGTGCGAGAGGGCGCAGGGACTTCCTTTGTCCC
AAATCTGTGCGGAGCCGAAATCTGGGAGGCGCCGCCGCACCCCCTCTAGCGGGCGCGGGGCGAAGCGGTG
CGGCGCCGGCAGGAAGGAAATGGGCGGGGAGGGCCTTCGTGCGTCGCCGCGCCGCCGTCCCCTTCTCCCT
CTCCAGCCTCGGGGCTGTCCGCGGGGGGACGGCTGCCTTCGGGGGGGACGGGGCAGGGCGGGGTTCGGCT
TCTGGCGTGTGACCGGCGGCTCTAGAGCCTCTGCTAACCATGTTCATGCCTTCTTCTTTTTCCTACAGCT
CCTGGGCAACGTGCTGGTTATTGTGCTGTCTCATCATTTTGGCAAAGAATTCCTCGAGAATTCTCACGCG
TGAATTCCACCATGGACTATAAGGACCACGACGGAGACTACAAGGATCATGATATTGATTACAAAGACGA
TGACGATAAGACCGGTGCTGCCGCTGAGGTCCCTGTCCCTTCTGGGTACTTCACCCAGATCAAAGAGCAG
AAGTTGAAGCCTGGAGACCTAGAGGAGGAGAAAGAGGAGGACGGGGTACAAAGAGTGGAAGCCCAGGAGG
GAGTTGTCAAGGAGGTGGAGGCCGAGAACAGTTGCCTGCTTCTGGAGGCCAGGGCCCCGGTGGAGAGCGA
CAGGCGGATCCTGACCCTGCAAACGGTGCACCTGGAGTCCCAGGATGTGCACCTACAGGGGCTGGGATGG
CTGAGCGTGCCACACTCTGAGGAGCTTTCAGGGACGGTACCAGAGGCGGAAGGCATACTGCAGTTGCCAT
CCGTGCTGTGGCTCGACCCAGAGCCCCAGCTCAGCCTTCAGCATTGCGTGACGGTCAGCATCCCGGAAGA
GCTGTACCCACCAGAGGAGCTGCAGCGGATACATTTTCACCTGCTGAGAGAGAATGTGCTAATGGCCGAG
GAGAACCCAGAGTTAACACCAGACTTGGACGAAAGCACAGCCCTGAAAAAGCCCGAAGAAGATGAAAAGG
ACCAGCTCCCGCCCCAGGGAGAGACAGACAAGAGAGAAGAGAGGTTGCTCCTTCTGGAAATGAAACCAAA
AGAGGGAAAAGACGACGAAATTGTCCTGACCATTTCCCATCTAAGCCTCGAAGAACAGCAAGATCCACCA
GCGGCCAATCAGACAAGTGTGCCGGGAGCCAAAGCCGCAAAACCAAAACGGCGGAGGCAGACCAAGGGAA
AGCCTCAGAGCTTTCAGTGTGACACCTGCCCGTTCACTTCCTCCAAGCTCTCAACTTTCAATCGTCACAT
CAAAATTCACAGCAATGAGAGGCCACACCTGTGTCACCTGTGCCTGAAGGCCTTCCGGACTGTCACTCTT
CTTAGGAACCATGTGAACACCCACACAGGAACCAGGCCCCACAAGTGCAGGGACTGCGACATGGCGTTTG
TCACCAGTGGAGAACTCGTCCGGCACAGGCGTTACAAACACACTTATGAGAAGCCCTTCAAGTGCTCCCT
GTGCAAGTACGCCAGCGTCGAGGCAAGCAAGATGAAGCGTCACATCCGCTCACACACGGGTGAGCGTCCC
TTCCAGTGTTGCCAGTGTGCTTACGCCAGCAGGGACTCCTACAAGCTGAAGCGCCACATGAGGACACACT
CAGGTGAGAAGCCGTATGAATGTCCCACCTGTCACGTCCGGTTCACCCAGAGCGGGACCATGAAAATCCA
TATAGCACAGAAGCACGGAGAGAATGTGCCCAAATACGAGTGTCCCCACTGTGCCACCATCATCGCGAGG
AAGAGCGACCTGCGTGTCCATCTGCGTAACCTGCACAGCCAGAGCCCGGAGGAGATGAAGTGCCGATACT
GTCCCGCTGGCTTCCATGAGCGCTATGCCCTCATTCAGCACCAGAGGACCCACAAGAACGAGAAGAAGTT
CAAGTGCAAGCAGTGCGATTACGCGTGCAAGCAGGAGCGATGCTTGAAGGCGCACATGCGCATGCACACA
GGAGAGAAGCCCTTCTCCTGCCTGGCCTGCAACAAGCACTTCCGACAGAAGCAGCTACTGACCGTGCACC
TGAGGAAGTACCATGACCCGAACTTCGTCCCCAATCTGCACCTGTGCCTCAAGTGTGATAAACGTTTCTC
CCGCTGGAGTAACCTGCAGAGACACAGAAAGAAGTGTGACCCGGAGCATGAGACGTTAGCCCCCAACAAG
GACAGGAGACCAGTGACAAGGACACAGGCCTCGGAGGGAGAAGCAGGACACAAGGAAGGGGAGCCTCAGT
GCCCTGGGGAGCAGGCTCTGGGCCACCAAGGAGAAGCAGCGGGGAGCCAGAGCCCAGACCACGGCCTTAC
CTGCGAGATAATCTTTAACATGATGGATAAGCTTAAGGGGGGAGCAGGAGGCGTGAGCAAGGGCGAGGAG
CTGTTCACCGGGGTGGTGCCCATCCTGGTCGAGCTGGACGGCGACGTAAACGGCCACAAGTTCAGCGTGT
CCGGCGAGGGCGAGGGCGATGCCACCTACGGCAAGCTGACCCTGAAGTTCATCTGCACCACCGGCAAGCT
GCCCGTGCCCTGGCCCACCCTCGTGACCACCCTGACCTACGGCGTGCAGTGCTTCAGCCGCTACCCCGAC
CACATGAAGCAGCACGACTTCTTCAAGTCCGCCATGCCCGAAGGCTACGTCCAGGAGCGCACCATCTTCT
TCAAGGACGACGGCAACTACAAGACCCGCGCCGAGGTGAAGTTCGAGGGCGACACCCTGGTGAACCGCAT
CGAGCTGAAGGGCATCGACTTCAAGGAGGACGGCAACATCCTGGGGCACAAGCTGGAGTACAACTACAAC
AGCCACAACGTCTATATCATGGCCGACAAGCAGAAGAACGGCATCAAGGTGAACTTCAAGATCCGCCACA
ACATCGAGGACGGCAGCGTGCAGCTCGCCGACCACTACCAGCAGAACACCCCCATCGGCGACGGCCCCGT
GCTGCTGCCCGACAACCACTACCTGAGCACCCAGTCCGCCCTGAGCAAAGACCCCAACGAGAAGCGCGAT
CACATGGTCCTGCTGGAGTTCGTGACCGCCGCCGGGATCACTCTCGGCATGGACGAGCTGTACAAGTCGC
GATAAGCTAGCTCAGGTGCAGGCTGCCTATCAGAAGGTGGTGGCTGGTGTGGCCAATGCCCTGGCTCACA
AATACCACTGAGATCTTTTTCCCTCTGCCAAAAATTATGGGGACATCATGAAGCCCCTTGAGCATCTGAC
TTCTGGCTAATAAAGGAAATTTATTTTCATTGCAATAGTGTGTTGGAATTTTTTGTGTCTCTCACTCGGA
AGGACATATGGGAGGGCAAATCATTTAAAACATCAGAATGAGTATTTGGTTTAGAGTTTGGCAACATATG
CCCATATGCTGGCTGCCATGAACAAAGGTTGGCTATAAAGAGGTCATCAGTATATGAAACAGCCCCCTGC
TGTCCATTCCTTATTCCATAGAAAAGCCTTGACTTGAGGTTAGATTTTTTTTATATTTTGTTTTGTGTTA
TTTTTTTCTTTAACATCCCTAAAATTTTCCTTACATGTTTTACTAGCCAGATTTTTCCTCCTCTCCTGAC
TACTCCCAGTCATAGCTGTCCCTCTTCTCTTATGGAGATCCCTCGACCTGCAGCCCAAGCTTGGCGTAAT
CATGGTCATAGCTGTTTCCTGTGTGAAATTGTTATCCGCTCACAATTCCACACAACATACGAGCCGGAAG
CATAAAGTGTAAAGCCTGGGGTGCCTAATGAGTGAGCTAACTCACATTAATTGCGTTGCGCTCACTGCCC
GCTTTCCAGTCGGGAAACCTGTCGTGCCAGCGGATCCGCTGCATTAATGAATCGGCCAACGCGCGGGGAG
AGGCGGTTTGCGTATTGGGCGCTCTTCCGCTTCCTCGCTCACTGACTCGCTGCGCTCGGTCGTTCGGCTG
CGGCGAGCGGTATCAGCTCACTCAAAGGCGGTAATACGGTTATCCACAGAATCAGGGGATAACGCAGGAA
AGAACATGTGAGCAAAAGGCCAGCAAAAGGCCAGGAACCGTAAAAAGGCCGCGTTGCTGGCGTTTTTCCA
TAGGCTCCGCCCCCCTGACGAGCATCACAAAAATCGACGCTCAAGTCAGAGGTGGCGAAACCCGACAGGA
CTATAAAGATACCAGGCGTTTCCCCCTGGAAGCTCCCTCGTGCGCTCTCCTGTTCCGACCCTGCCGCTTA
CCGGATACCTGTCCGCCTTTCTCCCTTCGGGAAGCGTGGCGCTTTCTCATAGCTCACGCTGTAGGTATCT
CAGTTCGGTGTAGGTCGTTCGCTCCAAGCTGGGCTGTGTGCACGAACCCCCCGTTCAGCCCGACCGCTGC
GCCTTATCCGGTAACTATCGTCTTGAGTCCAACCCGGTAAGACACGACTTATCGCCACTGGCAGCAGCCA
CTGGTAACAGGATTAGCAGAGCGAGGTATGTAGGCGGTGCTACAGAGTTCTTGAAGTGGTGGCCTAACTA
CGGCTACACTAGAAGAACAGTATTTGGTATCTGCGCTCTGCTGAAGCCAGTTACCTTCGGAAAAAGAGTT
GGTAGCTCTTGATCCGGCAAACAAACCACCGCTGGTAGCGGTGGTTTTTTTGTTTGCAAGCAGCAGATTA
CGCGCAGAAAAAAAGGATCTCAAGAAGATCCTTTGATCTTTTCTACGGGGTCTGACGCTCAGTGGAACGA
AAACTCACGTTAAGGGATTTTGGTCATGAGATTATCAAAAAGGATCTTCACCTAGATCCTTTTAAATTAA
AAATGAAGTTTTAAATCAATCTAAAGTATATATGAGTAAACTTGGTCTGACAGTTACCAATGCTTAATCA
GTGAGGCACCTATCTCAGCGATCTGTCTATTTCGTTCATCCATAGTTGCCTGACTCCCCGTCGTGTAGAT
AACTACGATACGGGAGGGCTTACCATCTGGCCCCAGTGCTGCAATGATACCGCGAGACCCACGCTCACCG
GCTCCAGATTTATCAGCAATAAACCAGCCAGCCGGAAGGGCCGAGCGCAGAAGTGGTCCTGCAACTTTAT
CCGCCTCCATCCAGTCTATTAATTGTTGCCGGGAAGCTAGAGTAAGTAGTTCGCCAGTTAATAGTTTGCG
CAACGTTGTTGCCATTGCTACAGGCATCGTGGTGTCACGCTCGTCGTTTGGTATGGCTTCATTCAGCTCC
GGTTCCCAACGATCAAGGCGAGTTACATGATCCCCCATGTTGTGCAAAAAAGCGGTTAGCTCCTTCGGTC
CTCCGATCGTTGTCAGAAGTAAGTTGGCCGCAGTGTTATCACTCATGGTTATGGCAGCACTGCATAATTC
TCTTACTGTCATGCCATCCGTAAGATGCTTTTCTGTGACTGGTGAGTACTCAACCAAGTCATTCTGAGAA
TAGTGTATGCGGCGACCGAGTTGCTCTTGCCCGGCGTCAATACGGGATAATACCGCGCCACATAGCAGAA
CTTTAAAAGTGCTCATCATTGGAAAACGTTCTTCGGGGCGAAAACTCTCAAGGATCTTACCGCTGTTGAG
ATCCAGTTCGATGTAACCCACTCGTGCACCCAACTGATCTTCAGCATCTTTTACTTTCACCAGCGTTTCT
GGGTGAGCAAAAACAGGAAGGCAAAATGCCGCAAAAAAGGGAATAAGGGCGACACGGAAATGTTGAATAC
TCATACTCTTCCTTTTTCAATATTATTGAAGCATTTATCAGGGTTATTGTCTCATGAGCGGATACATATT
TGAATGTATTTAGAAAAATAAACAAATAGGGGTTCCGCGCACATTTCCCCGAAAAGTGCCACCTG
Features (pLannotate 1.2.2; 15 found; start..end, strand, type, name):
      5..384     +  enhancer       CMV enhancer: human cytomegalovirus immediate early enhancer
    386..661     +  promoter       chicken β-actin promoter: No description available
    662..1678    +  intron         chimeric intron: chimera between introns from chicken β-actin and rabbit β-globin
   1676..1732    +  CDS            HBB (fragment): HBB_LEPEU - Experimental evidence at protein level: Swiss-Prot protein existence level 1. Involved in oxygen transport from the lung to the various peripheral tissues. From Lepus europaeus (European hare).
   1837..3741    +  CDS            Ctcfl: CTCFL_MOUSE - Also known as Boris. Experimental evidence at protein level: Swiss-Prot protein existence level 1. Testis-specific DNA binding protein responsible for insulator function, nuclear architecture and transcriptional control, which probably acts by recruiting epigenetic chromatin modifiers. Plays a key role in gene imprinting in male germline, by participating in the establishment of differential methylation at the IGF2/H19 imprinted control region (ICR). Directly binds the unmethylated H19 ICR and recruits the PRMT7 methyltransferase, leading to methylate histone H4 'Arg-3' to form H
   3763..4476    +  CDS            EGFP: EGFP is a basic (constitutively fluorescent) green fluorescent protein published in 1996, derived from Aequorea victoria. It is reported to be a rapidly-maturing weak dimer with moderate acid sensitivity.
   4493..4558    +  CDS            HBB (fragment): HBB_PONPY - Experimental evidence at transcript level: Swiss-Prot protein existence level 2. Involved in oxygen transport from the lung to the various peripheral tissues. From Pongo pygmaeus (Bornean orangutan).
   4629..4684    +  polyA_signal   β-globin poly(A) signal: rabbit β-globin polyadenylation signal (Gil and Proudfoot, 1987)
   5069..5085    -  protein_bind   lac operator: The lac repressor binds to the lac operator to inhibit transcription in E. coli. This inhibition can be relieved by adding lactose or isopropyl-β-D-thiogalactopyranoside (IPTG). lac repressor encoded by lacI
   5093..5123    -  promoter       lac promoter: promoter for the E. coli lac operon
   5138..5159    -  protein_bind   CAP binding site: CAP binding activates transcription in the presence of cAMP. E. coli catabolite activator protein
   5210..5272    -  CDS            lacI (fragment): LACI_ECOLI - Experimental evidence at protein level: Swiss-Prot protein existence level 1. Repressor of the lactose operon. Binds allolactose as an inducer. From Escherichia coli (strain K12).
   5455..6043    -  rep_origin     ori: high-copy-number ColE1/pMB1/pBR322/pUC origin of replication
   6214..7074    -  CDS            AmpR: β-lactamase; bla; confers resistance to ampicillin, carbenicillin, and related antibiotics
   7075..7179    -  promoter       AmpR promoter: bla
