[The description below was written by a language model from this plasmid's Addgene catalogue record and pLannotate feature annotations shown in this document.]
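Description:
pKS031 - pCAGGS-3XFLAG-BORIS-eGFP-bpA is a pCAGGS-type mammalian expression plasmid of about 7.2 kb, built by Gibson cloning for transient expression of mouse BORIS (CTCFL) fused to eGFP. It is maintained in E. coli as a high-copy plasmid through a ColE1/pUC-type origin and is selected with ampicillin via the β-lactamase gene and its own promoter. Remnants of a cloning-vector lac region (lac promoter, operator, CAP site and a lacI fragment) lie in the backbone and play no role in the mammalian cassette. No mammalian selection marker is annotated, which fits the stated transient use.

Expression is driven by the CAG arrangement: the human CMV immediate-early enhancer, the chicken β-actin promoter and a chimeric chicken β-actin/rabbit β-globin intron, which together give strong, broadly active transcription in mammalian cells. Downstream sits the unmutated mouse Ctcfl coding sequence, followed after a short linker by EGFP, so the fluorescent protein sits at the C-terminus of BORIS. The plasmid name indicates an N-terminal 3XFLAG epitope. The annotation software did not call this tag, but an unannotated stretch just upstream of Ctcfl could accommodate it. Transcripts terminate at the rabbit β-globin polyadenylation signal, and the short HBB fragments flagged on either side of the insert are most likely β-globin exon sequences belonging to the pCAGGS intron and 3′ region rather than expressed coding parts.

BORIS is a testis-specific paralogue of the insulator protein CTCF. This construct allows its localisation and chromatin binding to be followed by fluorescence or FLAG detection, in the context of work on CTCF binding polarity in genome folding. The depositor and sequencing-derived records differ by only about ten nucleotides and carry the same features.
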