Addgene plasmid #156443: pKS031 - pCAGGS-3XFLAG-BORIS-eGFP-bpA
Purpose: For transient expression of mouse BORIS (CTCFL) tagged with eGFP
Depositing lab: Elphege Nora. Depositing organization: University of California, San Francisco (UCSF). Publication: Molecular basis of CTCF binding polarity in genome folding. Nora EP, Caccianini L, Fudenberg G, So K, Kameswaran V, Nagle A, Uebersohn A, Hajj B, Saux AL, Coulon A, Mirny LA, Pollard KS, Dahan M, Bruneau BG. Nat Commun. 2020 Nov 5;11(1):5612. doi: 10.1038/s41467-020-19283-x. PubMed 33154377.
Backbone
  Vector backbone: pKS031-pCAGGS-3XFLAG-BORIS-eGFP-bpAk
  Vector type: Mammalian Expression
Growth in bacteria
  Bacterial resistance: Ampicillin, 100 μg/mL
  Growth temperature: 37°C
  Growth strain: DH5alpha
  Copy number: High Copy
Gene/Insert
  Gene/Insert name: mouse BORIS (alt name: CTCFL)
  Species: M. musculus (mouse)
  Mutation: none
  Entrez Gene: Ctcfl (a.k.a. Boris)
  Cloning method: Gibson Cloning
Terms and licenses: Academic/Nonprofit Terms; Industry Terms: Not Available to Industry
How to cite: pKS031 - pCAGGS-3XFLAG-BORIS-eGFP-bpA was a gift from Elphege Nora (Addgene plasmid # 156443 ; http://n2t.net/addgene:156443 ; RRID:Addgene_156443)
